Addgene plasmid #119567: pC0.005
Purpose: Level 0 part. Promoter
Depositing lab: Alistair McCormick. Depositing organization: University of Edinburgh. Publication: CyanoGate: A Modular Cloning Suite for Engineering Cyanobacteria Based on the Plant MoClo Syntax. Vasudevan R, Gale GAR, Schiavon AA, Puzorjov A, Malin J, Gillespie MD, Vavitsas K, Zulkower V, Wang B, Howe CJ, Lea-Smith DJ, McCormick AJ. Plant Physiol. 2019 May;180(1):39-55. doi: 10.1104/pp.18.01401. Epub 2019 Feb 28. PubMed 30819783.
Backbone
  Vector backbone: PICH41295
  Backbone size w/o insert (bp): 2247
  Vector type: Synthetic Biology
Growth in bacteria
  Bacterial resistance: Spectinomycin, 50 μg/mL
  Growth temperature: 37°C
  Growth strain: DH5alpha
  Copy number: High Copy
Gene/Insert
  Gene/Insert name: Pcpc560
  Insert size (bp): 560
  Mutation: bp 89 T to C, bp 187 C to A
  Cloning method: Restriction Enzyme; 5′ cloning site BpiI (destroyed during cloning); 3′ cloning site BpiI (destroyed during cloning)
  Sequencing primers: 5′ ttgagtgagctgataccgct; 3′ GTCTCATGAGCGGATACATATTTGAATG
Terms and licenses: Academic/Nonprofit Terms; Industry Terms: Not Available to Industry
Depositor comments: Strong, light responsive cpc560 (cpcBA) promoter. Please visit https://www.biorxiv.org/content/10.1101/426700v1 for bioRxiv preprint.
How to cite: pC0.005 was a gift from Alistair McCormick (Addgene plasmid # 119567 ; http://n2t.net/addgene:119567 ; RRID:Addgene_119567)
