[The description below was written by a language model from this plasmid's Addgene catalogue record and pLannotate feature annotations shown in this document.]
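Description:
pC0.005 is a Level 0 promoter part from the CyanoGate modular cloning suite, a Golden Gate toolkit for engineering cyanobacteria that follows the plant MoClo syntax. It is built on the pICH41295 acceptor backbone (about 2.2 kb) and is classed as a synthetic biology vector. The full sequence is roughly 2.8 kb. It is maintained in E. coli as a high-copy plasmid through a ColE1/pUC-type origin of replication. Selection is with spectinomycin, conferred by the aadA aminoglycoside adenylyltransferase gene, which appears to be driven by a bla-type (AmpR) promoter annotated upstream. The short integrase, gentamicin acetyltransferase and lacI fragments in the feature table are most likely non-functional remnants: the first two of the integron-derived resistance cassette, the last of the backbone's cloning region.

The payload is Pcpc560, a 560 bp promoter described by the depositor as the strong, light-responsive cpc560 (cpcBA) promoter. The automated annotation does not label the insert itself, so its position is not marked in the feature table. Two point changes are recorded relative to the reference sequence (T to C at position 89 and C to A at position 187); the record does not state why they were made. The part was cloned using BpiI sites that were destroyed in the process, as is usual for Level 0 assembly. In the MoClo scheme, such a part is then released by a second Type IIS enzyme with standard overhangs. It can be combined with coding sequence and terminator parts into Level 1 transcription units, here to drive strong expression in cyanobacterial hosts.
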