Features (pLannotate 1.2.2; 6 found; start..end, strand, type, name):
    122..226     +  promoter       AmpR promoter: bla
    217..297     -  CDS            int (fragment): INT2_ECOLX - Protein inferred from homology: Swiss-Prot protein existence level 3. Putative integrase believed to be involved in the insertion of antibiotic resistance genes into plasmids and transposons. From Escherichia coli.
    385..441     +  CDS            GmR (fragment): gentamycin acetyltransferase; aacC1; confers resistance to gentamycin
    448..1236    +  CDS            aadA: S3AD_ECOLX - Experimental evidence at protein level: Swiss-Prot protein existence level 1. Mediates bacterial resistance to the antibiotics streptomycin and spectinomycin. From Escherichia coli.
   1410..1998    +  rep_origin     ori: high-copy-number ColE1/pMB1/pBR322/pUC origin of replication
   2181..2230    +  CDS            lacI (fragment): lac repressor; lacI; The lac repressor binds to the lac operator to inhibit transcription in E. coli. This inhibition can be relieved by adding lactose or isopropyl-β-D-thiogalactopyranoside (IPTG).
>Addgene plasmid #119567 | pC0.005 | addgene full sequence | sequence record 234078 | Addgene NGS Result
TGAGACCACGAAGTGGCTCTTCAGTGGACGAAAGGGCCTCGTGATACGCCTATTTTTATAGGTTAATGTC
ATGATAATAATGGTTTCTTAGACGTCAGGTGGCACTTTTCGGGGAAATGTGCGCGGAACCCCTATTTGTT
TATTTTTCTAAATACATTCAAATATGTATCCGCTCATGAGACAATAACCCTGATAAATGCTTCAATAATA
TTGAAAAAGGAAGAGTATGCGCTCACGCAACTGGTCCAGAACCTTGACCGAACGCAGCGGTGGTAACGGC
GCAGTGGCGGTTTTCATGGCTTGTTATGACTGTTTTTTTTTGGGGTACAGTCTATGCCTCGGGCATCCAA
GCAGCAAGCGCGTTACGCCGTGGGTCGATGTTTGATGTTATGGAGCAGCAACGATGTTACGCAGCAGGGC
AGTCGCCCTAAAACAAAGTTAAACATCATGAGGGAAGCGGTGATCGCCGAAGTATCGACTCAACTATCAG
AGGTAGTTGGCGTCATCGAGCGCCATCTCGAACCGACGTTGCTGGCCGTACATTTGTACGGCTCCGCAGT
GGATGGCGGCCTGAAGCCACACAGCGATATTGATTTGCTGGTTACGGTGACCGTAAGGCTTGATGAAACA
ACGCGGCGAGCTTTGATCAACGACCTTTTGGAAACTTCGGCTTCCCCTGGAGAGAGCGAGATTCTCCGCG
CTGTAGAAGTCACCATTGTTGTGCACGACGACATCATTCCGTGGCGTTATCCAGCTAAGCGCGAACTGCA
ATTTGGAGAATGGCAGCGCAATGACATTCTTGCAGGTATCTTCGAGCCAGCCACGATCGACATTGATCTG
GCTATCTTGCTGACAAAAGCAAGAGAACATAGCGTTGCCTTGGTAGGTCCAGCGGCGGAGGAACTCTTTG
ATCCGGTTCCTGAACAGGATCTATTTGAGGCGCTAAATGAAACCTTAACGCTATGGAACTCGCCGCCCGA
CTGGGCTGGCGATGAGCGAAATGTAGTGCTTACGTTGTCCCGCATTTGGTACAGCGCAGTAACCGGCAAA
ATCGCGCCGAAGGATGTCGCTGCCGACTGGGCAATGGAGCGCCTGCCGGCCCAGTATCAGCCCGTCATAC
TTGAAGCTAGACAGGCTTATCTTGGACAAGAAGAAGATCGCTTGGCCTCGCGCGCAGATCAGTTGGAAGA
ATTTGTCCATTACGTAAAAGGCGAGATCACCAAGGTAGTCGGCAAATAACTGTCAGACCAAGTTTACTCA
TATATACTTTAGATTGATTTAAAACTTCATTTTTAATTTAAAAGGATCTAGGTGAAGATCCTTTTTGATA
ATCTCATGACCAAAATCCCTTAACGTGAGTTTTCGTTCCACTGAGCGTCAGACCCCGTAGAAAAGATCAA
AGGATCTTCTTGAGATCCTTTTTTTCTGCGCGTAATCTGCTGCTTGCAAACAAAAAAACCACCGCTACCA
GCGGTGGTTTGTTTGCCGGATCAAGAGCTACCAACTCTTTTTCCGAAGGTAACTGGCTTCAGCAGAGCGC
AGATACCAAATACTGTTCTTCTAGTGTAGCCGTAGTTAGGCCACCACTTCAAGAACTCTGTAGCACCGCC
TACATACCTCGCTCTGCTAATCCTGTTACCAGTGGCTGCTGCCAGTGGCGATAAGTCGTGTCTTACCGGG
TTGGACTCAAGACGATAGTTACCGGATAAGGCGCAGCGGTCGGGCTGAACGGGGGGTTCGTGCACACAGC
CCAGCTTGGAGCGAACGACCTACACCGAACTGAGATACCTACAGCGTGAGCTATGAGAAAGCGCCACGCT
TCCCGAAGGGAGAAAGGCGGACAGGTATCCGGTAAGCGGCAGGGTCGGAACAGGAGAGCGCACGAGGGAG
CTTCCAGGGGGAAACGCCTGGTATCTTTATAGTCCTGTCGGGTTTCGCCACCTCTGACTTGAGCGTCGAT
TTTTGTGATGCTCGTCAGGGGGGCGGAGCCTATGGAAAAACGCCAGCAACGCGGCCTTTTTACGGTTCCT
GGCCTTTTGCTGGCCTTTTGCTCACATGTTCTTTCCTGCGTTATCCCCTGATTCTGTGGATAACCGTATT
ACCGCCTTTGAGTGAGCTGATACCGCTCGCCGCAGCCGAACGACCGAGCGCAGCGAGTCAGTGAGCGAGG
AAGCGGAAGAGCGCCCAATACGCAAACCGCCTCTCCCCGCGCGTTGGCCGATTCATTAATCACTCTGTGG
TCTCAGGAGCACCTGTAGAGAAGAGTCCCTGAATATCAAAATGGTGGGATAAAAAGCTCAAAAAGGAAAG
TAGGCTGTGGTTCCCTAGGCAACAGTCCTCCCTACCCCACTGGAAACTAAAAAAACGAGAAAAGTTCGCA
CCGAACATCAATTGCATAATTTTAGCCCTAAAACATAAGCTGAACGAAACTGGTTATCTTCCCTTCCCAA
TCCAGGACAATCTGAGAATCCCCTGCAACATTACTTAACAAAAAAGCAGGAATAAAATTAACAAGATGTA
ACAGACATAAGTCCCATCACCGTTGTATAAAGTTAACTGTGGGATTGCAAAAGCATTCAAGCCTAGGCGC
TGAGCTGTTTGAGCATCCCGGTGGCCCTTGTCGCTGCCTCCGTGTTTCTCCCTGGATTTATTTAGGTAAT
ATCTCTCATAAATCCCCGGGTAGTTAACGAAAGTTAATGGAGATCAGTAACAATAACTCTAGGGTCATTA
CTTTGGACTCCCTCAGTTTATCCGGGGGAATTGTGTTTAAGAAAATCCCAACTCATAAAGTCAAGTAGGA
GATTAATTCAATG
