>Addgene plasmid #119567 | pC0.005 | depositor partial sequence | sequence record 248226 | Pcpc560
CACCTGTAGAGAAGAGTCCCTGAATATCAAAATGGTGGGATAAAAAGCTCAAAAAGGAAAGTAGGCTGTG
GTTCCCTAGGCAACAGTCCTCCCTACCCCACTGGAAACTAAAAAAACGAGAAAAGTTCGCACCGAACATC
AATTGCATAATTTTAGCCCTAAAACATAAGCTGAACGAAACTGGTTATCTTCCCTTCCCAATCCAGGACA
ATCTGAGAATCCCCTGCAACATTACTTAACAAAAAAGCAGGAATAAAATTAACAAGATGTAACAGACATA
AGTCCCATCACCGTTGTATAAAGTTAACTGTGGGATTGCAAAAGCATTCAAGCCTAGGCGCTGAGCTGTT
TGAGCATCCCGGTGGCCCTTGTCGCTGCCTCCGTGTTTCTCCCTGGATTTATTTAGGTAATATCTCTCAT
AAATCCCCGGGTAGTTAACGAAAGTTAATGGAGATCAGTAACAATAACTCTAGGGTCATTACTTTGGACT
CCCTCAGTTTATCCGGGGGAATTGTGTTTAAGAAAATCCCAACTCATAAAGTCAAGTAGGAGATTAATTC
A
